Addgene plasmid #19748: MSCV FLIPi P2G_Thy1.1 p53
Depositing lab: Richard Hynes. Depositing organization: Massachusetts Institute of Technology. Publication: A system for Cre-regulated RNA interference in vivo. Stern P, Astrof S, Erkeland SJ, Schustak J, Sharp PA, Hynes RO. Proc Natl Acad Sci U S A. 2008 Sep 16. 105(37):13895-900. 10.1073/pnas.0806907105 PubMed 18779577.
Backbone
  Vector backbone: MSCV FLIPi
  Backbone size w/o insert (bp): 7994
  Vector type: Mammalian Expression, Retroviral, RNAi, Cre/Lox
  Selectable markers: Puromycin
Growth in bacteria
  Bacterial resistance: Ampicillin, 100 μg/mL
  Growth temperature: 30°C
  Growth strain: Stbl3
  Growth instructions: grow in stbl3 cells at 30oC
  Copy number: Unknown
Gene/Insert
  Gene/Insert name: oligo targeting p53 (alt name: p53)
  Species: M. musculus (mouse)
  Insert size (bp): 387
  Entrez Gene: Trp53 (a.k.a. Tp53, bbl, bfy, bhy, p44, p53)
  Cloning method: Restriction Enzyme; 5′ cloning site NotI (not destroyed); 3′ cloning site PmeI (not destroyed)
  Sequencing primers: 5′ GFP miR primer (GCTGGAGTTCGTGACCGCC)
Terms and licenses: Academic/Nonprofit Terms; Industry Terms: Not Available to Industry
Depositor comments: Constitutively expresses puromycin-resistance and GFP. Recombines to express surface Thy1.1 and miR30-based RNAi. The miRNA is contained within an artificial intron, and splicing of the intron can boost transgene expression (1.5 to 2-fold). The expression of surface Thy1.1 facilitates antibody-mediated cell sorting. See FLIP vector protocols (PDF from this page) for more information. There are minor discrepancies between the depositor's sequence and Addgene's sequencing results. The mismatches are either coding joints or a sequencing difference between the actual and the published miR30 vector sequence.
How to cite: MSCV FLIPi P2G_Thy1.1 p53 was a gift from Richard Hynes (Addgene plasmid # 19748 ; http://n2t.net/addgene:19748 ; RRID:Addgene_19748)
