[The description below was written by a language model from this plasmid's Addgene catalogue record and pLannotate feature annotations shown in this document.]
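Description:
MSCV FLIPi P2G_Thy1.1 p53 is a murine stem cell virus (MSCV)-based retroviral vector for Cre-regulated RNA interference against mouse Trp53 in mammalian cells. The proviral region is bounded by MESV-type 5′ and 3′ LTRs and carries the Ψ packaging signal and a truncated gag segment, which allow the transcript to be packaged into retroviral particles. No separate internal promoter is annotated, so expression appears to be driven from the 5′ LTR, and a WPRE upstream of the 3′ LTR enhances transcript processing and expression. The bacterial backbone provides a high-copy ColE1/pUC-type origin and ampicillin resistance, along with several non-functional remnants of lac, tetracycline resistance and rop sequences.

The payload is a "flip" cassette built from two pairs of mutually incompatible lox sites, loxN and lox5171. In the starting configuration, a forward-oriented puromycin resistance gene is linked through an F2A peptide to EGFP, so transduced cells are constitutively drug-selectable and green. Downstream, in inverted orientation, lie a Thy1.1 (CD90.1) coding sequence and a miR-30a-based shRNA cassette holding the p53-targeting oligo, cloned between NotI and PmeI. Because the partner lox sites face each other, Cre inverts the segment and then excises intervening sequence, locking the cassette in the new orientation. This removes Puro-2A-GFP and switches on surface Thy1.1 together with the miR30-embedded RNAi. According to the depositor, the miRNA sits within an artificial intron whose splicing modestly boosts transgene expression, and Thy1.1 allows antibody-based sorting of recombined cells. The vector is intended for conditional, Cre-dependent p53 knockdown, including in vivo. The depositor notes minor sequence discrepancies at cloning junctions and in the miR30 region.
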