Features (pLannotate 1.2.2; 27 found; start..end, strand, type, name):
    580..921     +  misc_feature   MESV Ψ: packaging signal of murine embryonic stem cell virus
    988..1404    +  CDS            gag (truncated): truncated Moloney murine leukemia virus (MMLV) gag gene lacking the start codon
   1417..1450    +  protein_bind   loxN: Cre-mediated recombination occurs in the 8-bp core sequence (GTATACCT). loxN sites are compatible with each other, but incompatible with loxP or lox2272 sites. Cre recombinase
   1473..2063    +  CDS            PuroR (fragment): puromycin N-acetyltransferase; pac from Streptomyces; confers resistance to puromycin
   2085..2150    +  CDS            F2A: 2A peptide from foot-and-mouth disease virus polyprotein Eukaryotic ribosomes fail to insert a peptide bond between the Gly and Pro residues, yielding separate polypeptides.
   2166..2882    +  CDS            EGFP: EGFP is a basic (constitutively fluorescent) green fluorescent protein published in 1996, derived from Aequorea victoria. It is reported to be a rapidly-maturing weak dimer with moderate acid sensitivity.
   2896..2927    +  protein_bind   lox5171 (fragment): Cre-mediated recombination occurs in the 8-bp core sequence (GTACACAT). lox5171 sites are compatible with each other, but incompatible with loxP or loxN sites (Lee and Saito, 1988). Cre recombinase
   2997..3109    -  ncRNA          3' miR-30a: sequence downstream of the 71-nt precursor of the human miR-30a microRNA (Zeng et al., 2002) miRNA
   3221..3314    -  ncRNA          5' miR-30a: sequence upstream of the 71-nt precursor of the human miR-30a microRNA (Zeng et al., 2002) miRNA
   3388..3876    -  CDS            Thy1.1: mouse GPI-anchored cell surface glycoprotein of the immunoglobulin superfamily This allele of Thy1 is also known as CD90.1.
   3890..3923    -  protein_bind   loxN: Cre-mediated recombination occurs in the 8-bp core sequence (GTATACCT). loxN sites are compatible with each other, but incompatible with loxP or lox2272 sites. Cre recombinase
   3970..4003    -  protein_bind   lox5171: Cre-mediated recombination occurs in the 8-bp core sequence (GTACACAT). lox5171 sites are compatible with each other, but incompatible with loxP or loxN sites (Lee and Saito, 1988). Cre recombinase
   4049..4637    +  misc_feature   WPRE: woodchuck hepatitis virus posttranscriptional regulatory element
   4694..5209    +  LTR            3' LTR: 3' long terminal repeat from murine embryonic stem cell virus
   5402..5418    -  protein_bind   lac operator: The lac repressor binds to the lac operator to inhibit transcription in E. coli. This inhibition can be relieved by adding lactose or isopropyl-β-D-thiogalactopyranoside (IPTG). lac repressor encoded by lacI
   5426..5456    -  promoter       lac promoter: promoter for the E. coli lac operon
   5471..5492    -  protein_bind   CAP binding site: CAP binding activates transcription in the presence of cAMP. E. coli catabolite activator protein
   5505..5597    -  CDS            lacI (fragment): lac repressor; lacI; The lac repressor binds to the lac operator to inhibit transcription in E. coli. This inhibition can be relieved by adding lactose or isopropyl-β-D-thiogalactopyranoside (IPTG).
   5780..6368    -  rep_origin     ori: high-copy-number ColE1/pMB1/pBR322/pUC origin of replication
   6539..7399    -  CDS            AmpR: β-lactamase; bla; confers resistance to ampicillin, carbenicillin, and related antibiotics
   7400..7504    -  promoter       AmpR promoter: bla
   7599..7634    +  CDS            rop (fragment): Rop protein, which maintains plasmids at low copy number; rop
   7736..7835    +  misc_feature   bom (fragment): basis of mobility region from pBR322
   7841..7990    -  CDS            lacZα (fragment): LacZα fragment of β-galactosidase; lacZ fragment
   7994..8239    -  CDS            TcR (fragment): tetracycline efflux protein; tet; confers resistance to tetracycline
   8240..8338    +  CDS            env (fragment): murine leukemia virus gPr80 envelope polyprotein precursor; env; proteolytically cleaved into gp70SU and p15TM subunits
   8380..516     +  LTR            5' LTR (across the origin): 5' long terminal repeat from murine embryonic stem cell virus
>Addgene plasmid #19748 | MSCV FLIPi P2G_Thy1.1 p53 | depositor full sequence | sequence record 9355 | Author sequence
TGAAAGACCCCACCTGTAGGTTTGGCAAGCTAGCTTAAGTAACGCCATTTTGCAAGGCATGGAAAATACA
TAACTGAGAATAGAGAAGTTCAGATCAAGGTTAGGAACAGAGAGACAGCAGAATATGGGCCAAACAGGAT
ATCTGTGGTAAGCAGTTCCTGCCCCGGCTCAGGGCCAAGAACAGATGGTCCCCAGATGCGGTCCCGCCCT
CAGCAGTTTCTAGAGAACCATCAGATGTTTCCAGGGTGCCCCAAGGACCTGAAAATGACCCTGTGCCTTA
TTTGAACTAACCAATCAGTTCGCTTCTCGCTTCTGTTCGCGCGCTTCTGCTCCCCGAGCTCAATAAAAGA
GCCCACAACCCCTCACTCGGCGCGCCAGTCCTCCGATAGACTGCGTCGCCCGGGTACCCGTATTCCCAAT
AAAGCCTCTTGCTGTTTGCATCCGAATCGTGGACTCGCTGATCCTTGGGAGGGTCTCCTCAGATTGATTG
ACTGCCCACCTCGGGGGTCTTTCATTTGGAGGTTCCACCGAGATTTGGAGACCCCTGCCTAGGGACCACC
GACCCCCCCGCCGGGAGGTAAGCTGGCCAGCGGTCGTTTCGTGTCTGTCTCTGTCTTTGTGCGTGTTTGT
GCCGGCATCTAATGTTTGCGCCTGCGTCTGTACTAGTTAGCTAACTAGCTCTGTATCTGGCGGACCCGTG
GTGGAACTGACGAGTTCTGAACACCCGGCCGCAACCCTGGGAGACGTCCCAGGGACTTTGGGGGCCGTTT
TTGTGGCCCGACCTGAGGAAGGGAGTCGATGTGGAATCCGACCCCGTCAGGATATGTGGTTCTGGTAGGA
GACGAGAACCTAAAACAGTTCCCGCCTCCGTCTGAATTTTTGCTTTCGGTTTGGAACCGAAGCCGCGCGT
CTTGTCTGCTGCAGCGCTGCAGCATCGTTCTGTGTTGTCTCTGTCTGACTGTGTTTCTGTATTTGTCTGA
AAATTAGGGCCAGACTGTTACCACTCCCTTAAGTTTGACCTTAGGTCACTGGAAAGATGTCGAGCGGATC
GCTCACAACCAGTCGGTAGATGTCAAGAAGAGACGTTGGGTTACCTTCTGCTCTGCAGAATGGCCAACCT
TTAACGTCGGATGGCCGCGAGACGGCACCTTTAACCGAGACCTCATCACCCAGGTTAAGATCAAGGTCTT
TTCACCTGGCCCGCATGGACACCCAGACCAGGTCCCCTACATCGTGACCTGGGAAGCCTTGGCTTTTGAC
CCCCCTCCCTGGGTCAAGCCCTTTGTACACCCTAAGCCTCCGCCTCCTCTTCCTCCATCCGCCCCGTCTC
TCCCCCTTGAACCTCCTCGTTCGACCCCGCCTCGATCCTCCCTTTATCCAGCCCTCACTCCTTCTCTAGG
CGCCGGAATTAGATCCATAACTTCGTATAGGATACCTTATACGAAGTTATCTCAGGTACCGCCACCATGG
TGGAGTACAAGCCCACGGTGCGCCTCGCCACCCGCGACGACGTCCCCAGGGCCGTACGCACCCTCGCCGC
CGCGTTCGCCGACTACCCCGCCACGCGCCACACCGTCGATCCGGACCGCCACATCGAGCGGGTCACCGAG
CTGCAAGAACTCTTCCTCACGCGCGTCGGGCTCGACATCGGCAAGGTGTGGGTCGCGGACGACGGCGCCG
CGGTGGCGGTCTGGACCACGCCGGAGAGCGTCGAAGCGGGGGCGGTGTTCGCCGAGATCGGCCCGCGCAT
GGCCGAGTTGAGCGGTTCCCGGCTGGCCGCGCAGCAACAGATGGAAGGCCTCCTGGCGCCGCACCGGCCC
AAGGAGCCCGCGTGGTTCCTGGCCACCGTCGGCGTCTCGCCCGACCACCAGGGCAAGGGTCTGGGCAGCG
CCGTCGTGCTCCCCGGAGTGGAGGCGGCCGAGCGCGCCGGGGTGCCCGCCTTCCTGGAGACCTCCGCGCC
CCGCAACCTCCCCTTCTACGAGCGGCTCGGCTTCACCGTCACCGCCGACGTCGAGGTGCCCGAAGGACCG
CGCACCTGGTGCATGACCCGCAAGCCCGGTGCCAAACAGAAAATTGTGGCACCAGTGAAACAGACTTTGA
ATTTTGACCTTCTCAAGTTGGCGGGAGACGTCGAGTCCAACCCTGGGCCCGGCCCGGTCGCCACCATGGT
GAGCAAGGGCGAGGAGCTGTTCACCGGGGTGGTGCCCATCCTGGTCGAGCTGGACGGCGACGTAAACGGC
CACAAGTTCAGCGTGTCCGGCGAGGGCGAGGGCGATGCCACCTACGGCAAGCTGACCCTGAAGTTCATCT
GCACCACCGGCAAGCTGCCCGTGCCCTGGCCCACCCTCGTGACCACCCTGACCTACGGCGTGCAGTGCTT
CAGCCGCTACCCCGACCACATGAAGCAGCACGACTTCTTCAAGTCCGCCATGCCCGAAGGCTACGTCCAG
GAGCGCACCATCTTCTTCAAGGACGACGGCAACTACAAGACCCGCGCCGAGGTGAAGTTCGAGGGCGACA
CCCTGGTGAACCGCATCGAGCTGAAGGGCATCGACTTCAAGGAGGACGGCAACATCCTGGGGCACAAGCT
GGAGTACAACTACAACAGCCACAACGTCTATATCATGGCCGACAAGCAGAAGAACGGCATCAAGGTGAAC
TTCAAGATCCGCCACAACATCGAGGACGGCAGCGTGCAGCTCGCCGACCACTACCAGCAGAACACCCCCA
TCGGCGACGGCCCCGTGCTGCTGCCCGACAACCACTACCTGAGCACCCAGTCCGCCCTGAGCAAAGACCC
CAACGAGAAGCGCGATCACATGGTCCTGCTGGAGTTCGTGACCGCCGCCGGGATCACTCTCGGCATGGAC
GAGCTGTACAAGTAGTCTAGAAGCCATAACTTCGTATAGTACACATTATACGAAGTTTATGCATACCTGG
AGGAAAAAAAAAAGGGGAGAGTCAGGGGTTTAAACGCATTAGTCTTCCAATTGAAAAAAGTGATTTAATT
TATACCATTTTAATTCAGCTTTGTAAAAATGTATCAAAGAGATAGCAAGGTATTCAGTTTTAGTAAACAA
GATAATTGCTCCTAAAGTAGCCCCTTGAATTCCGAGGCAGTAGGCATCCACTACAAGTACATGTGTAATA
CATCTGTGGCTTCACTATTACACATGTACTTGTAGTGGGCGCTCACTGTCAACAGCAATATACCTTCTCG
AGCCTTCTGTTGGGTTAACCTGAAGAAGTAATCCCAGCAAGTGTTTCCAAGATGTGCAGGCAACGATTCT
GTAAAGTACTGAAGCCTCATTCAAACATAGTATATGTGCTGCCGAAGCGAGCACTTAACAAGGCTTGCGG
CCGCCCACTCACCTGCAATTGGGCCGCTCACAGAGAAATGAAGTCCAGGGCTTGGAGGAGGGAGAGGGAA
AGCAGCAGCAGCAGCATCCAGGATGTGTTCTGAACCAGCAGGCTTATGCCGCCACACTTGACCAGTTTGT
CTCTATACACACTGATACTTTTATTGGAGCTCATGGGATTCGCGCCCGAGACTCGAAGCTCACAAAAGTA
GTCGCCCTCATCCTTGGTGGTGAAGTTGGCTAGGGTAAGGACCTTGATATAGGGCTGGTTGGAGAGGGTG
ACGCGGGAGCGGTACGTGTGCTCGGGTATCCCGAGGGTGCCTGAGAGCACGTGCTTCCTCTTCTCTCGGG
TCAGGCTGAACTCATGCTGGATGGAGTTATCCTTGGTGTTATTCTCATGGCGGCAGTCCAGGCGAAGGTT
TTGGTTCACCAGGCAGGCTGTCAGGCTGGTCACCTTCTGCCCTCGGGACACCTGCAAGACTGAGAGCAGG
AGAGCGACGCTGATGGCTGGGTTCATGGTGGCGACCGGTATAACTTCGTATAAGGTATCCTATACGAAGT
TATCCATTCAGGCTGTGCTAGCATCAATGGCATGGCACAAAGCTTAGCCATAACTTCGTATAATGTGTAC
TATACGAAGTTATCCCGGGTTAAACGACCTGCAGCCAAGCTTATCGATAATTCCCGATAATCAACCTCTG
GATTACAAAATTTGTGAAAGATTGACTGGTATTCTTAACTATGTTGCTCCTTTTACGCTATGTGGATACG
CTGCTTTAATGCCTTTGTATCATGCTATTGCTTCCCGTATGGCTTTCATTTTCTCCTCCTTGTATAAATC
CTGGTTGCTGTCTCTTTATGAGGAGTTGTGGCCCGTTGTCAGGCAACGTGGCGTGGTGTGCACTGTGTTT
GCTGACGCAACCCCCACTGGTTGGGGCATTGCCACCACCTGTCAGCTCCTTTCCGGGACTTTCGCTTTCC
CCCTCCCTATTGCCACGGCGGAACTCATCGCCGCCTGCCTTGCCCGCTGCTGGACAGGGGCTCGGCTGTT
GGGCACTGACAATTCCGTGGTGTTGTCGGGGAAGCTGACGTCCTTTCCATGGCTGCTCGCCTGTGTTGCC
ACCTGGATTCTGCGCGGGACGTCCTTCTGCTACGTCCCTTCGGCCCTCAATCCAGCGGACCTTCCTTCCC
GCGGCCTGCTGCCGGCTCTGCGGCCTCTTCCGCGTCTTCGCCTTCGCCCTCAGACGAGTCGGATCTCCCT
TTGGGCCGCCTCCCCGCATCGGGAATTATCGATAAAATAAAAGATTTTATTTAGTCTCCAGAAAAAGGGG
GGAATGAAAGACCCCACCTGTAGGTTTGGCAAGCTAGCTTAAGTAACGCCATTTTGCAAGGCATGGAAAA
TACATAACTGAGAATAGAGAAGTTCAGATCAAGGTTAGGAACAGAGAGACAGCAGAATATGGGCCAAACA
GGATATCTGTGGTAAGCAGTTCCTGCCCCGGCTCAGGGCCAAGAACAGATGGTCCCCAGATGCGGTCCCG
CCCTCAGCAGTTTCTAGAGAACCATCAGATGTTTCCAGGGTGCCCCAAGGACCTGAAAATGACCCTGTGC
CTTATTTGAACTAACCAATCAGTTCGCTTCTCGCTTCTGTTCGCGCGCTTCTGCTCCCCGAGCTCAATAA
AAGAGCCCACAACCCCTCACTCGGCGCGCCAGTCCTCCGATAGACTGCGTCGCCCGGGTACCCGTGTATC
CAATAAACCCTCTTGCAGTTGCATCCGACTTGTGGTCTCGCTGTTCCTTGGGAGGGTCTCCTCTGAGTGA
TTGACTACCCGTCAGCGGGGGTCTTTCATGGGTAACAGTTTCTTGAAGTTGGAGAACAACATTCTGAGGG
TAGGAGTCGAATATTAAGTAATCCTGACTCAATTAGCCACTGTTTTGAATCCACATACTCCAATACTCCT
GAAATAGTTCATTATGGACAGCGCAGAAGAGCTGGGGAGAATTAATTCGTAATCATGGTCATAGCTGTTT
CCTGTGTGAAATTGTTATCCGCTCACAATTCCACACAACATACGAGCCGGAAGCATAAAGTGTAAAGCCT
GGGGTGCCTAATGAGTGAGCTAACTCACATTAATTGCGTTGCGCTCACTGCCCGCTTTCCAGTCGGGAAA
CCTGTCGTGCCAGCTGCATTAATGAATCGGCCAACGCGCGGGGAGAGGCGGTTTGCGTATTGGGCGCTCT
TCCGCTTCCTCGCTCACTGACTCGCTGCGCTCGGTCGTTCGGCTGCGGCGAGCGGTATCAGCTCACTCAA
AGGCGGTAATACGGTTATCCACAGAATCAGGGGATAACGCAGGAAAGAACATGTGAGCAAAAGGCCAGCA
AAAGGCCAGGAACCGTAAAAAGGCCGCGTTGCTGGCGTTTTTCCATAGGCTCCGCCCCCCTGACGAGCAT
CACAAAAATCGACGCTCAAGTCAGAGGTGGCGAAACCCGACAGGACTATAAAGATACCAGGCGTTTCCCC
CTGGAAGCTCCCTCGTGCGCTCTCCTGTTCCGACCCTGCCGCTTACCGGATACCTGTCCGCCTTTCTCCC
TTCGGGAAGCGTGGCGCTTTCTCATAGCTCACGCTGTAGGTATCTCAGTTCGGTGTAGGTCGTTCGCTCC
AAGCTGGGCTGTGTGCACGAACCCCCCGTTCAGCCCGACCGCTGCGCCTTATCCGGTAACTATCGTCTTG
AGTCCAACCCGGTAAGACACGACTTATCGCCACTGGCAGCAGCCACTGGTAACAGGATTAGCAGAGCGAG
GTATGTAGGCGGTGCTACAGAGTTCTTGAAGTGGTGGCCTAACTACGGCTACACTAGAAGGACAGTATTT
GGTATCTGCGCTCTGCTGAAGCCAGTTACCTTCGGAAAAAGAGTTGGTAGCTCTTGATCCGGCAAACAAA
CCACCGCTGGTAGCGGTGGTTTTTTTGTTTGCAAGCAGCAGATTACGCGCAGAAAAAAAGGATCTCAAGA
AGATCCTTTGATCTTTTCTACGGGGTCTGACGCTCAGTGGAACGAAAACTCACGTTAAGGGATTTTGGTC
ATGAGATTATCAAAAAGGATCTTCACCTAGATCCTTTTAAATTAAAAATGAAGTTTTAAATCAATCTAAA
GTATATATGAGTAAACTTGGTCTGACAGTTACCAATGCTTAATCAGTGAGGCACCTATCTCAGCGATCTG
TCTATTTCGTTCATCCATAGTTGCCTGACTCCCCGTCGTGTAGATAACTACGATACGGGAGGGCTTACCA
TCTGGCCCCAGTGCTGCAATGATACCGCGAGACCCACGCTCACCGGCTCCAGATTTATCAGCAATAAACC
AGCCAGCCGGAAGGGCCGAGCGCAGAAGTGGTCCTGCAACTTTATCCGCCTCCATCCAGTCTATTAATTG
TTGCCGGGAAGCTAGAGTAAGTAGTTCGCCAGTTAATAGTTTGCGCAACGTTGTTGCCATTGCTACAGGC
ATCGTGGTGTCACGCTCGTCGTTTGGTATGGCTTCATTCAGCTCCGGTTCCCAACGATCAAGGCGAGTTA
CATGATCCCCCATGTTGTGCAAAAAAGCGGTTAGCTCCTTCGGTCCTCCGATCGTTGTCAGAAGTAAGTT
GGCCGCAGTGTTATCACTCATGGTTATGGCAGCACTGCATAATTCTCTTACTGTCATGCCATCCGTAAGA
TGCTTTTCTGTGACTGGTGAGTACTCAACCAAGTCATTCTGAGAATAGTGTATGCGGCGACCGAGTTGCT
CTTGCCCGGCGTCAATACGGGATAATACCGCGCCACATAGCAGAACTTTAAAAGTGCTCATCATTGGAAA
ACGTTCTTCGGGGCGAAAACTCTCAAGGATCTTACCGCTGTTGAGATCCAGTTCGATGTAACCCACTCGT
GCACCCAACTGATCTTCAGCATCTTTTACTTTCACCAGCGTTTCTGGGTGAGCAAAAACAGGAAGGCAAA
ATGCCGCAAAAAAGGGAATAAGGGCGACACGGAAATGTTGAATACTCATACTCTTCCTTTTTCAATATTA
TTGAAGCATTTATCAGGGTTATTGTCTCATGAGCGGATACATATTTGAATGTATTTAGAAAAATAAACAA
ATAGGGGTTCCGCGCACATTTCCCCGAAAAGTGCCACCTGACGTCTAAGAAACCATTATTATCATGACAT
TAACCTATAAAAATAGGCGTATCACGAGGCCCTTTCGTCTCGCGCGTTTCGGTGATGACGGTGAAAACCT
CTGACACATGCAGCTCCCGGAGACGGTCACAGCTTGTCTGTAAGCGGATGCCGGGAGCAGACAAGCCCGT
CAGGGCGCGTCAGCGGGTGTTGGCGGGTGTCGGGGCTGGCTTAACTATGCGGCATCAGAGCAGATTGTAC
TGAGAGTGCACCATATGCGGTGTGAAATACCGCACAGATGCGTAAGGAGAAAATACCGCATCAGGCGCCA
TTCGCCATTCAGGCTGCGCAACTGTTGGGAAGGGCGATCGGTGCGGGCCTCTTCGCTATTACGCCAGCTG
GCGAAAGGGGGATGTGCTGCAAGGCGATTAAGTTGGGTAACGCCAGGGTTTTCCCAGTCACGACGTTGTA
AAACGACGGCGCAAGGAAGCAGCCCAGTAGTAGGTTGAGGCCGTTGAGCACCGCCGCCGCAAGGAATGGT
GCATGCAAGGAGATGGCGCCCAACAGTCCCCCGGCCACGGGGCCTGCCACCATACCCACGCCGAAACAAG
CGCTCATGAGCCCGAAGTGGCGAGCCCGATCTTCCCCATCGGTGATGTCGGCGATATAGGCGCCAGCAAC
CGCACCTGTGGCGCCGGTGATGCCGGCCACGATGCGTCCGGCGTAGAGGCGATTAGTCCAATTTGTTAAA
GACAGGATATCAGTGGTCCAGGCTCTAGTTTTGACTCAACAATATCACCAGCTGAAGCCTATAGAGTACG
AGCCATAGATAAAATAAAAGATTTTATTTAGTCTCCAGAAAAAGGGGGGAA
