>Addgene plasmid #19748 | MSCV FLIPi P2G_Thy1.1 p53 | addgene partial sequence | sequence record 25429 | 19748 with EGFP-C
TACAAGTAGTCTAGAAGCCATAACTTCGTATAGTACACATTATACGCAAGTTTATGTTTATGCATACCTG
GAGGAAAAAAAAAAGGGGAGAGTCAGGGGTTTAAACGCATTAGTCTTCCAATTGAAAAAAGTGATTTAAT
TTATACCATTTTAATTCAGCTTTGTAAAAATGTATCAAAGAGATAGCAAGGTATTCAGTTTTAGTAAACA
AGATAATTGCTCCTAAAGTAGCCCCTTGAATTCCGAGGCAGTAGGCATCCACTACAAGTACATGTGTAAT
ACATCTGTGGCTTCACTATTACACATGTACTTGTAGTGGGCGCTCACTGTCAACAGCAATATACCTTCTC
GAGCCTTCTGTTGGGTTAACCTGAAGAAGTAATCCCAGCAAGTGTTTCCAAGATGTGCAGGCAACGATTC
TGTAAAGTACTGAAGCCTCATTCAACATAGTATATGTGCTGCCGAAGCGAGCACTTAACAAGGCTTGCGG
CCGCCCACTCACCTGCAATTGTCACAGAGAAATGAAGTCCAGGGCTTGGAGGAGGGAGAGGGAAAGCAGC
AGCAGCAGCATCCAGGATGTGTTCTGAACCAGCAGGCTTATGCCGCCACACTTGACCAGCTTGTCTCTAT
ACACACTGATACTTTTATTGGAGCTCATGGGATTCGCGCCCGAGACGCGAAGCTCACAAAAGTAGTCGCC
CTCATCCTTGGTGGTGAAGTTGGCTAGGGTAAGGACCTTGATATAGGGCTGGTTGGAGAGGGTGACGCGG
G
